>Addgene plasmid #21201 | LZRS-Mek2-wt (2-3) | addgene partial sequence | sequence record 26994 | 21201 with LZRS-F
GGACACGGGGNGACATCCTCTGACTGCCGGATCCCAGNTGTGGTGGTACGGGAATCACAAGTTTGTACAA
AAAAGCAGGCTTTAAAGGAACCAATTCAGTCGACTGGATCCATGCTGGCCCGGAGGAAGCCGGTGCTGCC
GGCGCTCACCATCAACCCTACCATCGCCGAGGGCCCATCCCCTACCAGCGAGGGCGCCTCCGAGGCAAAC
CTGGTGGACCTGCAGAAGAAGCTGGAGGAGCTGGAACTTGACGAGCAGCAGAAGAAGCGGCTGGAAGCCT
TTCTCACCCAGAAAGCCAAGGTTGGCGAACTCAAAGACGATGACTTCGAAAGGATCTCAGAGCTGGGCGC
GGGCAACGGCGGGGTGGTCACCAAAGTCCAGCACAGACCCTCGGGCCTCATCATGGCCAGGAAGCTGATC
CACCTTGAGATCAAGCCGGCCATCCGGAACCAGATCATCCGCGAGCTGCAGGTCCTGCACGAATGCAACT
CGCCGTACATCGTGGGCTTCTACGGGGCCTTCTACAGTGACGGGGAGATCAGCATTTGCATGGAACACAT
GGACGGCGGCTCCCTGGACCAGGTGCTGAAAGAGGCCAAGAGGATTCCCGAGGAGATCCTGGGGAAAGTC
AGCATCGCGGTTCTCCGGGGCTTGGCGTACCTCCGAGAGAAGCACCAGATCATGCACCGAGATGTGAAGC
CCTCCAACATCCTCGTGAACTCTANAGGGGAGATCAAGCTGTGTGACTTCGGGGTGAGCGGCCAGCTCAT
AGACTCCATGGCCAACTCCTTCGTGGGCACGCGCTCCTACATGGCTCCGGAGCGGTTGCAGNGCACACAT
TACTCGGTGCAGTCGGA
