>Addgene plasmid #21201 | LZRS-Mek2-wt (2-3) | addgene partial sequence | sequence record 26995 | 21201 with pBR322-F 5'-GGGAAACGCCTGGTATCTTT
CGTCGATTTTTGTGATGCTCGTCAGGGGGGCGGAGCCTATGGAAAAACGCCAGCAACGCGGCCTTTTTAC
GGTTCCTGGCCTTTTGCTGGCCTTTTGCTCACATGTTCTTTCCTGCGTTATCCCCTGATTCTGTGGATAA
CCGTATTACCGCCTTTGAGTGAGCTGATACCGCTCGCCGCAGCCGAACGACCGAGCGCAGCGAGTCAGTG
AGCGAGGAAGCGGAAGAGCGCCCAATACGCAAACCGCCTCTCCCCGCGCGTTGGCCGATTCATTAATGCA
ACTATGGCCATTTAATGTAAATACTTAAGAAAAAAAACCAAATTAATTTTGATACATGCTGCATGTGAAA
GACCCCCGCTGACGGGTAGTCAATCACTCAGAGGAGACCCTCCCAAGGAACAGCGAGACCACAAGTCGGA
TGCAACTGCAAGAGGGTTTATTGGATACACGGGTACCCGGGCGACTCAGTCAATCGGAGGACTGGCGCCC
CGAGTGAGGGGTTGTGGGCTCTTTTATTGAGCTCGGGGAGCAGAAGCGCGCGAACAGAAGCGAGAAGCGA
ACTGATTGGTTAGTTCAAATAAGGCACAGGGTCATTTCAGGTCCTTGGGGCACCCTGGAAACATCTGATG
GTTCTCTAGAAACTGCTGAGGGCTGGACCGCATCTGGGGACCATCTGTTCTTGGCCCTGAGCCGGGGCAG
GAACTGCTTACCACAGATATCCTGTTTGGCCCATATTCAGCTGTTCCATCTGTTCTTGGCCCTGA
