[The description below was written by a language model from this plasmid's Addgene catalogue record.]
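Description:
LZRS-Mek2-wt (2-3) is a retroviral expression plasmid carrying wild-type human MEK2 (MAP2K2), the dual-specificity MAP kinase kinase that acts between Raf and ERK1/2 in the Ras–MAPK signalling cascade. It is built on LZRS-RfA, a Gateway-adapted destination version of the LZRS retroviral backbone of about 11.1 kb. The roughly 1.2 kb insert, about the length of a MEK2 coding sequence, was introduced by Gateway recombination. The record lists the flanking cloning sites as attR and not destroyed, although a completed LR reaction would normally leave attB-type junctions, so that field probably describes the destination cassette rather than the final junctions. The record names no promoter. In vectors of this type the insert is generally transcribed from the retroviral long terminal repeat, but no feature table is available to confirm this or to show any tags or reporters.

In bacteria the plasmid is selected with ampicillin and is recorded as low copy. The recommended hosts are recombination-deficient strains, which is typical for constructs whose repeated LTR sequences are prone to rearrangement. Puromycin is the selectable marker for mammalian cells. In LZRS-family vectors this marker typically serves to maintain the plasmid in packaging cells rather than to select transduced targets, but the record does not say where the cassette lies.

The record does not state a purpose. The "wt" designation suggests the construct may serve as the wild-type reference or control alongside mutant MEK alleles, with packaged virus used for stable delivery and overexpression of MEK2 in dividing mammalian cells.
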