Addgene plasmid #21201: LZRS-Mek2-wt (2-3)
Depositing lab: Paul Khavari. Depositing organization: Stanford University.
Backbone
  Vector backbone: LZRS-RfA
  Backbone size w/o insert (bp): 11100
  Vector type: Retroviral
  Selectable markers: Puromycin
Growth in bacteria
  Bacterial resistance: Ampicillin, 100 μg/mL
  Growth temperature: 37°C
  Growth strain: Stbl3
  Growth instructions: STBL2
  Copy number: Low Copy
Gene/Insert
  Gene/Insert name: Mek2
  Species: H. sapiens (human)
  Insert size (bp): 1200
  Entrez Gene: MAP2K2 (a.k.a. CFC4, MAPKK2, MEK2, MKK2, PRKMK2)
  Cloning method: Gateway Cloning; 5′ cloning site attR (not destroyed); 3′ cloning site attR (not destroyed)
  Sequencing primers: 5′ TGGATACACGCCGCCCACGTG; 3′ ATCGTCGACCACTGTGCTGG
Terms and licenses: Academic/Nonprofit Terms; Industry Terms: Not Available to Industry
How to cite: LZRS-Mek2-wt (2-3) was a gift from Paul Khavari (Addgene plasmid # 21201 ; http://n2t.net/addgene:21201 ; RRID:Addgene_21201)
